>Addgene plasmid #54911 | mApple-Hc-SRC-N-18 | depositor partial sequence | sequence record 85301 | insert sequence
TGTGTACCGTCAGATGCCGCTAGCGCTACCGGACTCAGATCTCGAGACCGCCATGGGTAGCAACAAGAGC
AAGCCCAAGGATGCCAGCCAGCGGCGCCGCAGCCTGGAGCCCGCCGAGAACGTGCACGGCGCTGGCGGGG
GCGCTTTCCCCGCCTCGCAGACCCCCAGCAAGCCAGCCTCGGCCGACGGCCACCGCGGCCCCAGCGCGGC
CTTCGCCCCCGCGGCCGCCGAGCCCAAGCTGTTCGGAGGCTTCAACTCCTCGGACACCGTCACCTCCCCG
CAGAGGGCGGGCCCGCTGGCCGGTGGAGTGACCACCTTTGTGGCCCTCTATGACTATGAGTCTAGGACGG
AGACAGACCTGTCCTTCAAGAAAGGCGAGCGGCTCCAGATTGTCAACAACACAGAGGGAGACTGGTGGCT
GGCCCACTCGCTCAGCACAGGACAGACAGGCTACATCCCCAGCAACTACGTGGCGCCCTCCGACTCCATC
CAGGCTGAGGAGTGGTATTTTGGCAAGATCACCAGACGGGAGTCAGAGCGGTTACTGCTCAATGCAGAGA
ACCCGAGAGGGACCTTCCTCGTGCGAGAAAGTGAGACCACGAAAGGTGCCTACTGCCTCTCAGTGTCTGA
CTTCGACAACGCCAAGGGCCTCAACGTGAAGCACTACAAGATCCGCAAGCTGGACAGCGGCGGCTTCTAC
ATCACCTCCCGCACCCAGTTCAACAGCCTGCAGCAGCTGGTGGCCTACTACTCCAAACACGCCGATGGCC
TGTGCCACCGCCTCACCACCGTGTGCCCCACGTCCAAGCCGCAGACTCAGGGCCTGGCCAAGGATGCCTG
GGAGATCCCTCGGGAGTCGCTGCGGCTGGAGGTCAAGCTGGGCCAGGGCTGCTTTGGCGAGGTGTGGATG
GGGACCTGGAACGGTACCACCAGGGTGGCCATCAAAACCCTGAAGCCTGGCACGATGTCTCCAGAGGCCT
TCCTGCAGGAGGCCCAGGTCATGAAGAAGCTGAGGCATGAGAAGCTGGTGCAGTTGTATGCTGTGGTTTC
AGAGGAGCCCATTTACATCGTCACGGAGTACATGAGCAAGGGGAGTTTGCTGGACTTTCTCAAGGGGGAG
ACAGGCAAGTACCTGCGGCTGCCTCAGCTGGTGGACATGGCTGCTCAGATCGCCTCAGGCATGGCGTACG
TGGAGCGGATGAACTACGTCCACCGGGACCTTCGTGCAGCCAACATCCTGGTGGGAGAGAACCTGGTGTG
CAAAGTGGCCGACTTTGGGCTGGCTCGGCTCATTGAAGACAATGAGTACACGGCGCGGCAAGGTGCCAAA
TTCCCCATCAAGTGGACGGCTCCAGAAGCTGCCCTCTATGGCCGCTTCACCATCAAGTCGGACGTGTGGT
CCTTCGGGATCCTGCTGACTGAGCTCACCACAAAGGGACGGGTGCCCTACCCTGGGATGGTGAACCGCGA
GGTGCTGGACCAGGTGGAGCGGGGCTACCGGATGCCCTGCCCGCCGGAGTGTCCCGAGTCCCTGCACGAC
CTCATGTGCCAGTGCTGGCGGAAGGAGCCTGAGGAGCGGCCCACCTTCGAGTACCTGCAGGCCTTCCTGG
AGGACTACTTCACGTCCACCGAGCCCCAGTACCAGCCCGGGGAGAACCTCGGGCGGAGTAGGGGTCGCAG
AGGCAGCAAGCGGAAGGGTGGACCGGTCGCCACCATGGTGAGCAAGGGCGAGGAGAATAACATGGCCATC
ATCAAGGAGTTCATGCGCTTCAAGGTGCACATGGAGGGCTCCGTGAACGGCCACGAGTTCGAGATCGAGG
GCGAGGGCGAGGGCCGCCCCTACGAGGCCTTTCAGACCGCTAAGCTGAAGGTGACCAAGGGTGGCCCCCT
GCCCTTCGCCTGGGACATCCTGTCCCCTCAGTTCATGTACGGCTCCAAGGTCTACATTAAGCACCCAGCC
GACATCCCCGACTACTTCAAGCTGTCCTTCCCCGAGGGCTTCAGGTGGGAGCGCGTGATGAACTTCGAGG
ACGGCGGCATTATTCACGTTAACCAGGACTCCTCCCTGCAGGACGGCGTGTTCATCTACAAGGTGAAGCT
GCGCGGCACCAACTTCCCCTCCGACGGCCCCGTAATGCAGAAGAAGACCATGGGCTGGGAGGCCTCCGAG
GAGCGGATGTACCCCGAGGACGGCGCCCTGAAGAGCGAGATCAAGAAGAGGCTGAAGCTGAAGGACGGCG
GCCACTACGCCGCCGAGGTCAAGACCACCTACAAGGCCAAGAAGCCCGTGCAGCTGCCCGGCGCCTACAT
CGTCGACATCAAGTTGGACATCGTGTCCCACAACGAGGACTACACCATCGTGGAACAGTACGAACGCGCC
GAGGGCCGCCACTCCACCGGCGGCATGGACGAGCTGTACAAGTAAGCGGCCGCGACTCTAGATCATAATC
AAGCCATACCAACATTTGTAG
