>Addgene plasmid #54911 | mApple-Hc-SRC-N-18 | addgene partial sequence | sequence record 132318 | Mombaerts-mRFPup 5'-GTGGCCGTTCACGGAGCCCTCCATG-3'
TTGATGATGGCCATGTTATTCTCCTCGCCCTTGCTCACCATGGTGGCGACCGGTCCACCCTTCCGCTTGC
TGCCTCTGCGACCCCTACTCCGCCCGAGGTTCTCCCCGGGCTGGTACTGGGGCTCGGTGGACGTGAAGTA
GTCCTCCAGGAAGGCCTGCAGGTACTCGAAGGTGGGCCGCTCCTCAGGCTCCTTCCGCCAGCACTGGCAC
ATGAGGTCGTGCAGGGACTCGGGACACTCCGGCGGGCAGGGCATCCGGTAGCCCCGCTCCACCTGGTCCA
GCACCTCGCGGTTCACCATCCCAGGGTAGGGCACCCGTCCCTTTGTGGTGAGCTCAGTCAGCAGGATCCC
GAAGGACCACACGTCCGACTTGATGGTGAAGCGGCCATAGAGGGCAGCTTCTGGAGCCGTCCACTTGATG
GGGAATTTGGCACCTTGCCGCGCCGTGTACTCATTGTCTTCAATGAGCCGAGCCAGCCCAAAGTCGGCCA
CTTTGCACACCAGGTTCTCTCCCACCAGGATGTTGGCTGCACGAAGGTCCCGGTGGACGTAGTTCATCCG
CTCCACGTACGCCATGCCTGAGGCGATCTGAGCAGCCATGTCCACCAGCTGAGGCAGCCGCAGGTACTTG
CCTGTCTCCCCCTTGAGAAAGTCCAGCAAACTCCCCTTGCTCATGTACTCCGTGACGATGTAAATGGGCT
CCTCTGAAACCACAGCATACAACTGCACCAGCTTCTCATGCCTCAGCTTCTTCATGACCTGGGCCTCCTG
CAGGAAGGCCTCTG
