[The description below was written by a language model from this plasmid's Addgene catalogue record.]
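Description:
mApple-Hc-SRC-N-18 is a mammalian expression plasmid built on the mApple-N1 backbone (about 4.75 kb without insert), an N1-style fluorescent protein fusion vector in which the gene of interest is placed upstream of the fluorescent protein coding sequence. It is propagated in E. coli as a high-copy plasmid under kanamycin selection. It also carries a neomycin resistance marker, so transfected mammalian cells can be selected with G418, for example to derive stable lines. No feature table accompanies the record, so the specific replication origins and marker promoters are not documented. The listed 3′ sequencing primer points to an SV40 polyadenylation signal downstream of the expression cassette.

The insert is the human SRC coding sequence, corresponding to the RefSeq transcript named in the record, which encodes the non-receptor tyrosine kinase c-Src (p60-Src). Expression is driven by the strong constitutive CMV promoter, and mApple is fused to the C terminus of SRC. This orientation leaves the kinase's N terminus free, which matters because c-Src depends on N-terminal myristoylation for membrane association. The "N-18" in the name probably refers to the N1-type configuration and an 18-residue linker between SRC and mApple, but the record does not state this, and the cloning method is listed as unknown.

mApple is a red-orange monomeric fluorescent protein, recorded here with excitation at 568 nm and emission at 592 nm. The construct is suited to visualising the subcellular localisation and dynamics of c-Src in live or fixed mammalian cells by fluorescence microscopy, including multicolour imaging alongside green or cyan fusion proteins.
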