Addgene plasmid #54911: mApple-Hc-SRC-N-18
Depositing lab: Michael Davidson. Depositing organization: Florida State University, Tallahassee.
Backbone
  Vector backbone: mApple-N1
  Backbone size w/o insert (bp): 4750
  Vector type: Mammalian Expression
  Selectable markers: Neomycin (select with G418)
Growth in bacteria
  Bacterial resistance: Kanamycin, 50 μg/mL
  Growth temperature: 37°C
  Growth strain: DH5alpha
  Copy number: High Copy
Gene/Insert
  Gene/Insert name: NM_198291.2 (alt name: NM_198291.2)
  Species: H. sapiens (human)
  Entrez Gene: SRC (a.k.a. ASV, SRC1, THC6, c-SRC, p60-Src)
  Promoter: CMV
  Tag / fusion protein: mApple (C terminal on backbone)
  Cloning method: Unknown
  Sequencing primers: 5′ CMV-F; 3′ SV40pA-R
Terms and licenses: Academic/Nonprofit Terms; Industry Terms: Not Available to Industry
Depositor comments: . Excitation = 568; Emission = 592
How to cite: mApple-Hc-SRC-N-18 was a gift from Michael Davidson (Addgene plasmid # 54911 ; http://n2t.net/addgene:54911 ; RRID:Addgene_54911)
